>Addgene plasmid #185859 | pILGFP10CF72 (B11) | addgene full sequence | sequence record 370798 | Addgene NGS Result
CTCGAGTAAACCAATTTTATTTGAACTTGCCCCGCTAATCGTACAGACGTACCAGATCCAGGTCATAACG
GTGCCATTAGAAGGCCGTAGAATAGACCCACTAAAGCTATCACAGGCAACCTTGCATCCAAGTCTAATTA
AACGGAGCAGAATCTGTTCCAGTAATGTATAAAGAATTAACTACCGGAAAAGCGTCTTCCGGGGCGGCTC
AACCGGATTACATTCTTTTTTCTTTTTTGCGGCCAGCATTCGAGTCACGTGCTCAAATACTGAGGAAGGG
GTTCTTCCGGTAGGCACCGGCGCTCACTCTTCCGTGCGGCACACTCCCCGCAGTTCAGGGGCCATGTGCC
TGTGAGAGTATTTCCGCAGGCCATAGTTCCGGGGTGGACCACTCCGAGCTAATGCTAAAGTAAGCCCTTC
CCAACTTGAAATAGGAACAAAAGTCAATTATCTACCTGAATCTAAGATTGGGCCCTAGAGTGAGACGTTG
CCGGCAATCCTCGAGCAGCTCCTCCTGTAAAGCTAAACGTGTAAAGATTTTAGAGTGAGACGTTGTTAGC
AGTCGTTGTTCAAGGGAGGGATGAGTTGAGGAATAAAATGCGGAAAAAGTGTGGGTTAGACAGACATATA
TAAACTCTAGCCATTCGGCTGAAATATATCTGAGTTCATTTGTGATAACTTTTTTGATTACTTGTTCATA
TATCCACAAGAACAACGACTATTAAACAATAGAAAATAGTATAATAAAAAAAGTTTTTTACAATGGGATC
CTCTAAAGGTGAAGAATTATTCACTGGTGTTGTCCCAATTTTGGTTGAATTAGATGGTGATGTTAATGGT
CACAAATTTTCTGTCTCCGGTGAAGGTGAAGGTGATGCTACTTACGGTAAATTGACCTTAAAATTTATTT
GTACTACTGGTAAATTGCCAGTTCCATGGCCAACCTTAGTCACTACTTTCGGTTATGGTGTTCAATGTTT
TGCGAGATACCCAGATCATATGAAACAACATGACTTTTTCAAGTCTGCCATGCCAGAAGGTTATGTTCAA
GAAAGAACTATTTTTTTCAAAGATGACGGTAACTACAAGACCAGAGCTGAAGTCAAGTTTGAAGGTGATA
CCTTAGTTAATAGAATCGAATTAAAAGGTATTGATTTTAAAGAAGATGGTAACATTTTAGGTCACAAATT
GGAATACAACTATAACTCTCACAATGTTTACATCATGGCTGACAAACAAAAGAATGGTATCAAAGTTAAC
TTCAAAATTAGACACAACATTGAAGATGGTTCTGTTCAATTAGCTGACCATTATCAACAAAATACTCCAA
TTGGTGATGGTCCAGTCTTGTTACCAGACAACCATTACTTATCCACTCAATCTGCCTTATCCAAAGATCC
AAACGAAAAGAGAGACCACATGGTCTTGTTAGAATTTGTTACTGCTGCTGGTATTACCCATGGTATGGAT
GAATTGTACAAAAGATCTTAAACTAGTAGGACTATTTGCAAAGGGAAGGGATGCTAAGGTAGAGGGTGAA
CGTTACAGAAAAGCAGGCTGGGAAGCATATTTGAGAAGATGCGGCCAGCAAAACTAAAAAACTGTATTAT
AAGTAAATGCATGTATACTAAACTCACAAATTAGAGCTTCAATTTAATTATATCAGTTATTACCCGGGAA
TCTCGGTCGTAATGATTTAAATGCATGCAAGCTTGGCGTAATCATGGTCATAGCTGTTTCCTGTGTGAAA
TTGTTATCCGCTCACAATTCCACACAACATACGAGCCGGAAGCATAAAGTGTAAAGCCTGGGGTGCCTAA
TGAGTGAGCTAACTCACATTAATTGCGTTGCGCTCACTGCCCGCTTTCCAGTCGGGAAACCTGTCGTGCC
AGCTGCATTAATGAATCGGCCAACGCGCGGGGAGAGGCGGTTTGCGTATTGGGCGCTCTTCCGCTTCCTC
GCTCACTGACTCGCTGCGCTCGGTCGTTCGGCTGCGGCGAGCGGTATCAGCTCACTCAAAGGCGGTAATA
CGGTTATCCACAGAATCAGGGGATAACGCAGGAAAGAACATGTGAGCAAAAGGCCAGCAAAAGGCCAGGA
ACCGTAAAAAGGCCGCGTTGCTGGCGTTTTTCCATAGGCTCCGCCCCCCTGACGAGCATCACAAAAATCG
ACGCTCAAGTCAGAGGTGGCGAAACCCGACAGGACTATAAAGATACCAGGCGTTTCCCCCTGGAAGCTCC
CTCGTGCGCTCTCCTGTTCCGACCCTGCCGCTTACCGGATACCTGTCCGCCTTTCTCCCTTCGGGAAGCG
TGGCGCTTTCTCATAGCTCACGCTGTAGGTATCTCAGTTCGGTGTAGGTCGTTCGCTCCAAGCTGGGCTG
TGTGCACGAACCCCCCGTTCAGCCCGACCGCTGCGCCTTATCCGGTAACTATCGTCTTGAGTCCAACCCG
GTAAGACACGACTTATCGCCACTGGCAGCAGCCACTGGTAACAGGATTAGCAGAGCGAGGTATGTAGGCG
GTGCTACAGAGTTCTTGAAGTGGTGGCCTAACTACGGCTACACTAGAAGAACAGTATTTGGTATCTGCGC
TCTGCTGAAGCCAGTTACCTTCGGAAAAAGAGTTGGTAGCTCTTGATCCGGCAAACAAACCACCGCTGGT
AGCGGTGGTTTTTTTGTTTGCAAGCAGCAGATTACGCGCAGAAAAAAAGGATCTCAAGAAGATCCTTTGA
TCTTTTCTACGGGGTCTGACGCTCAGTGGAACGAAAACTCACGTTAAGGGATTTTGGTCATGAGATTATC
AAAAAGGATCTTCACCTAGATCCTTTTAAATTAAAAATGAAGTTTTAAATCAATCTAAAGTATATATGAG
TAAACTTGGTCTGACAGTTACCAATGCTTAATCAGTGAGGCACCTATCTCAGCGATCTGTCTATTTCGTT
CATCCATAGTTGCCTGACTCCCCGTCGTGTAGATAACTACGATACGGGAGGGCTTACCATCTGGCCCCAG
TGCTGCAATGATACCGCGAGACCCACGCTCACCGGCTCCAGATTTATCAGCAATAAACCAGCCAGCCGGA
AGGGCCGAGCGCAGAAGTGGTCCTGCAACTTTATCCGCCTCCATCCAGTCTATTAATTGTTGCCGGGAAG
CTAGAGTAAGTAGTTCGCCAGTTAATAGTTTGCGCAACGTTGTTGCCATTGCTACAGGCATCGTGGTGTC
ACGCTCGTCGTTTGGTATGGCTTCATTCAGCTCCGGTTCCCAACGATCAAGGCGAGTTACATGATCCCCC
ATGTTGTGCAAAAAAGCGGTTAGCTCCTTCGGTCCTCCGATCGTTGTCAGAAGTAAGTTGGCCGCAGTGT
TATCACTCATGGTTATGGCAGCACTGCATAATTCTCTTACTGTCATGCCATCCGTAAGATGCTTTTCTGT
GACTGGTGAGTACTCAACCAAGTCATTCTGAGAATAGTGTATGCGGCGACCGAGTTGCTCTTGCCCGGCG
TCAATACGGGATAATACCGCGCCACATAGCAGAACTTTAAAAGTGCTCATCATTGGAAAACGTTCTTCGG
GGCGAAAACTCTCAAGGATCTTACCGCTGTTGAGATCCAGTTCGATGTAACCCACTCGTGCACCCAACTG
ATCTTCAGCATCTTTTACTTTCACCAGCGTTTCTGGGTGAGCAAAAACAGGAAGGCAAAATGCCGCAAAA
AAGGGAATAAGGGCGACACGGAAATGTTGAATACTCATACTCTTCCTTTTTCAATATTATTGAAGCATTT
ATCAGGGTTATTGTCTCATGAGCGGATACATATTTGAATGTATTTAGAAAAATAAACAAATAGGGGTTCC
GCGCACATTTCCCCGAAAAGTGCCACCTGACGTCTAAGAAACCATTATTATCATGACATTAACCTATAAA
AATAGGCGTATCACGAGGCCCTTTCGTCTCGCGCGTTTCGGTGATGACGGTGAAAACCTCTGACACATGC
AGCTCCCGGAGACGGTCACAGCTTGTCTGTAAGCGGATGCCGGGAGCAGACAAGCCCGTCAGGGCGCGTC
AGCGGGTGTTGGCGGGTGTCGGGGCTGGCTTAACTATGCGGCATCAGAGCAGATTGTACTGAGAGTGCAC
CATATGCGGTGTGAAATACCGCACAGATGCGTAAGGAGAAAATACCGCATCAGGCGCCATTCGCCATTCA
GGCTGCGCAACTGTTGGGAAGGGCGATCGGTGCGGGCCTCTTCGCTATTACGCCAGCTGGCGAAAGGGGG
ATGTGCTGCAAGGCGATTAAGTTGGGTAACGCCAGGGTTTTCCCAGTCACGACGTTGTAAAACGACGGCC
AGTGAATTCATTTAAATTTTTTTGATTCGGTAATCTCCGAACAGAAGGAAGAACGAAGGAAGGAGCACAG
ACTTAGATTGGTATATATACGCATATGTAGTGTTGAAGAAACATGAAATTGCCCAGTATTCTTAACCCAA
CTGCACAGAACAAAAACCTGCAGGAAACGAAGATAAAACATGTCCACAAAATCATATACCAGTAGAGCTG
AGACTCATGCAAGTCCGGTTGCATCGAAACTTTTACGTTTAATGGATGAAAAGAAGACCAATTTGTGTGC
TTCTCTTGACGTTCGTTCGACTGATGAGCTATTGAAACTTGTTGAAACGTTGGGTCCATACATTTGCCTT
TTGAAAACACACGTTGATATCTTGGATGATTTCAGTTATGAGGGTACTGTCGTTCCATTGAAAGCATTGG
CAGAGAAATACAAGTTCTTGATATTTGAGGACAGAAAATTCGCCGATATCGGTAACACAGTCAAATTACA
ATATACATCGGGCGTTTACCGTATCGCAGAATGGTCTGATATCACCAACGCCCACGGGGTTACTGGTGCT
GGTATTGTTGCTGGCTTGAAACAAGGTGCGCAAGAGGTCACCAAAGAACCAAGGGGATTATTGATGCTTG
CTGAATTGTCTTCCAAGGGTTCTCTAGCACACGGTGAATATACTAAGGGTACCGTTGATATTGCAAAGAG
TGATAAAGATTTCGTTATTGGGTTCATTGCTCAGAACGATATGGGAGGAAGAGAAGAAGGGTTTGATTGG
CTAATCATGACCCCAGGTGTAGGTTTAGACGACAAAGGCGATGCATTGGGTCAGCAGTACAGAACCGTCG
ACGAAGTTGTAAGTGGTGGATCAGATATCATCATTGTTGGCAGAGGACTTTTCGCCAAGGGTAGAGATCC
TAAGGTTGAAGGTGAAAGATACAGAAATGCTGGATGGGAAGCGTACCAAAAGAGAATCAGCGCTCCCCAT
TAATTATACAGGAAACTTAATAGAACAAATCACATATTTAATCTAATAGCCACCTGCATTGGCACGGTGC
AACACTACTTCAACTTCATCTTACAAAAAGATCACGTGATCTGTTGTATTGGGATCTCTAGACCTAATAA
CTTCGTATAGCATACATTATACGAAGTTATATTAAGGGTTG
Features (pLannotate 1.2.2; 15 found; start..end, strand, type, name):
    772..1482    +  CDS            GFPmut3: GFPmut3 is a basic (constitutively fluorescent) green fluorescent protein published in 1996, derived from Aequorea victoria. It is reported to be a very rapidly-maturing weak dimer.
   1498..1597    +  CDS            URA3 (fragment): orotidine-5'-phosphate decarboxylase, required for uracil biosynthesis; S. cerevisiae URA3; yeast auxotrophic marker, counterselectable with 5-fluoroorotic acid (5-FOA)
   1751..1767    -  protein_bind   lac operator: The lac repressor binds to the lac operator to inhibit transcription in E. coli. This inhibition can be relieved by adding lactose or isopropyl-β-D-thiogalactopyranoside (IPTG). lac repressor encoded by lacI
   1775..1805    -  promoter       lac promoter: promoter for the E. coli lac operon
   1820..1841    -  protein_bind   CAP binding site: CAP binding activates transcription in the presence of cAMP. E. coli catabolite activator protein
   1854..1946    -  CDS            lacI (fragment): lac repressor; lacI; The lac repressor binds to the lac operator to inhibit transcription in E. coli. This inhibition can be relieved by adding lactose or isopropyl-β-D-thiogalactopyranoside (IPTG).
   2129..2717    -  rep_origin     ori: high-copy-number ColE1/pMB1/pBR322/pUC origin of replication
   2888..3748    -  CDS            AmpR: β-lactamase; bla; confers resistance to ampicillin, carbenicillin, and related antibiotics
   3749..3853    -  promoter       AmpR promoter: bla
   3948..3983    +  CDS            rop (fragment): Rop protein, which maintains plasmids at low copy number; rop
   4085..4184    +  misc_feature   bom (fragment): basis of mobility region from pBR322
   4190..4347    -  CDS            lacZα (fragment): LacZα fragment of β-galactosidase; lacZ fragment
   4354..4517    +  promoter       URA3 promoter (fragment): S. cerevisiae URA3
   4520..5305    +  CDS            URA3: PYRF_YEAST - Experimental evidence at protein level: Swiss-Prot protein existence level 1. From Saccharomyces cerevisiae (strain ATCC 204508 / S288c) (Baker's yeast).
   5457..5490    +  protein_bind   loxP: Cre-mediated recombination occurs in the 8-bp core sequence (GCATACAT). Cre recombinase
