[The description below was written by a language model from this plasmid's Addgene catalogue record and pLannotate feature annotations shown in this document.]
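Description:
pILGFP10CF72 (B11) is a yeast reporter plasmid built on a pUC19 backbone by Gibson assembly. In E. coli it is maintained at high copy through the ColE1/pUC origin and selected with ampicillin via the bla gene. Remnants of the lac promoter/operator and lacZα region from the parent vector are also annotated. No yeast replication origin (2μ or CEN/ARS) appears in the feature table. Together with the S. cerevisiae URA3 promoter fragment at one end of the insert and a URA3 fragment/terminator at the other, this suggests the cassette is meant to integrate at the chromosomal URA3 locus by homologous recombination, although the record does not say so explicitly.

The synthetic insert has two units. The first is a uracil prototrophy marker: the URA3 promoter drives the Kluyveromyces lactis URA3 coding sequence, terminated by the Ashbya gossypii TEF1 terminator. The annotation tool labels this ORF by its similarity to the S. cerevisiae orotidine-5'-phosphate decarboxylase. A single loxP site is annotated just downstream of the marker; its role is not stated in the record. The second unit is the test cassette: a modified SkGAL2 promoter variant (M3) carrying two inserted PZ4 elements, followed by a BamHI site, yeast-enhanced GFP (detected as a GFPmut3-type sequence) and the URA3 terminator.

The plasmid is used to measure the activity and regulation of this engineered GAL2-derived promoter through green fluorescence. This forms part of work on artificial eukaryote-like regulatory circuits for controlling gene expression in Saccharomyces cerevisiae metabolic engineering.
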