Addgene plasmid #185859: pILGFP10CF72 (B11)
Purpose: Testing the SkGAL2 promoter inserted with 2 PZ4 element using a green fluorescent protein as the reporter
Depositing lab: Claudia Vickers. Depositing organization: University of Queensland. Publication: Engineering eukaryote-like regulatory circuits to expand artificial control mechanisms for metabolic engineering in Saccharomyces cerevisiae. Peng B, Bandari NC, Lu Z, Howard CB, Scott C, Trau M, Dumsday G, Vickers CE. Commun Biol. 2022 Feb 16;5(1):135. doi: 10.1038/s42003-022-03070-z. PubMed 35173283.
Backbone
  Vector backbone: pUC19
  Vector type: Yeast Expression
Growth in bacteria
  Bacterial resistance: Ampicillin, 100 μg/mL
  Growth temperature: 37°C
  Growth strain: DH5alpha
  Copy number: High Copy
Gene/Insert
  Gene/Insert name: PURA3>KlURA3>TAgTEF1- PSkGAL2M3(2*PZ4)>(BamHI)yEGFP>TURA3
  Species: Synthetic
  Mutation: None
  Cloning method: Gibson Cloning
Terms and licenses: Academic/Nonprofit Terms; Industry Terms: Not Available to Industry
How to cite: pILGFP10CF72 (B11) was a gift from Claudia Vickers (Addgene plasmid # 185859 ; http://n2t.net/addgene:185859 ; RRID:Addgene_185859)
